Addgene plasmid #162969: C413-E10: attB4-FerHp>-attB1r
Purpose: Gateway attB4/attB1r entry clone for mammalian expression using the human EF1alpha promoter
Depositing lab: Dominic Esposito. Depositing organization: National Cancer Institute (NCI). Publication: Combinatorial assembly of clone libraries using site-specific recombination. Wall VE, Garvey LA, Mehalko JL, Procter LV, Esposito D. Methods Mol Biol. 2014;1116:193-208. doi: 10.1007/978-1-62703-764-8_14. PubMed 24395366.
Backbone
  Vector backbone: pDonr231
  Vector type: Synthetic Biology
Growth in bacteria
  Bacterial resistance: Kanamycin, 50 μg/mL
  Growth temperature: 37°C
  Growth strain: DH5alpha
  Copy number: High Copy
Gene/Insert
  Gene/Insert name: human Ferritin heavy chain promoter
  Species: H. sapiens (human)
  Cloning method: Gateway Cloning
Terms and licenses: Academic/Nonprofit Terms; Industry Terms: Not Available to Industry
How to cite: C413-E10: attB4-FerHp>-attB1r was a gift from Dominic Esposito (Addgene plasmid # 162969 ; http://n2t.net/addgene:162969 ; RRID:Addgene_162969)
