[The description below was written by a language model from this plasmid's Addgene catalogue record and pLannotate feature annotations shown in this document.]
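Description:
C413-E10: attB4-FerHp>-attB1r is a Gateway entry clone built in the pDonr231 donor backbone and intended as a promoter module for multisite (combinatorial) Gateway assembly of mammalian expression constructs. It is a small plasmid of about 4.1 kb, maintained in E. coli at high copy from a ColE1/pUC-type origin and selected with kanamycin through an aph(3')-Ia resistance gene. The rrnB T1 and T2 terminators lie upstream of the recombination cassette, where they insulate the insert from read-through transcription from the backbone. A T7 promoter and short lacI and lacZα remnants are also annotated in the backbone.

The payload sits between an attL-type site containing the attB4 core and an attR1 site. This is the configuration expected after a BP reaction of an attB4/attB1r-flanked fragment, and it lets the promoter be placed directly upstream of an attL1/attL2 gene entry clone in a subsequent LR reaction into a compatible destination vector.

The record is internally inconsistent about the promoter's identity. The name and insert field give the human ferritin heavy chain promoter, while the purpose line refers to the human EF1alpha promoter. The automated annotation adds a further layer: it detects an SV40 enhancer/early promoter fragment followed by a roughly 950 bp mouse EF-1α intron, with an unannotated stretch between them. This pattern would fit a composite promoter, with a ferritin core flanked by an SV40 enhancer and an EF-1α intron, but the record does not confirm it. Users should check the sequence before relying on either description. No coding sequence, tag or reporter is present, because the clone supplies only the promoter element.
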