Features (pLannotate 1.2.2; 12 found; start..end, strand, type, name):
    121..213     +  CDS            lacI (fragment): lac repressor; lacI; The lac repressor binds to the lac operator to inhibit transcription in E. coli. This inhibition can be relieved by adding lactose or isopropyl-β-D-thiogalactopyranoside (IPTG).
    268..295     -  terminator     rrnB T2 terminator: transcription terminator T2 from the E. coli rrnB gene
    427..470     +  terminator     rrnB T1 terminator: Escherichia coli rrnB; transcription terminator T1 from the E. coli rrnB gene
    517..553     -  CDS            lacZα (fragment): LacZα fragment of β-galactosidase; lacZ fragment
    592..677     +  protein_bind   attL1 (fragment): mutant version of attL; recombination site for the Gateway® LR reaction LR Clonase™
    668..688     +  protein_bind   attB4: mutant version of attB; core recombination site for the Gateway® BP reaction BP Clonase™
    734..925     +  promoter       SV40 promoter (fragment): SV40 enhancer and early promoter
   1132..2079    +  intron         mEF-1α intron: intron upstream of the start codon of mouse EF-1α
   2111..2235    +  protein_bind   attR1: mutant version of attR; recombination site for the Gateway® LR reaction LR Clonase™
   2308..2326    -  promoter       T7 promoter: promoter for bacteriophage T7 RNA polymerase
   2460..3269    +  CDS            KanR: aminoglycoside phosphotransferase; aph(3')-Ia; confers resistance to kanamycin in bacteria or G418 (Geneticin®) in eukaryotes
   3416..4004    +  rep_origin     ori: high-copy-number ColE1/pMB1/pBR322/pUC origin of replication
>Addgene plasmid #162969 | C413-E10: attB4-FerHp>-attB1r | addgene full sequence | sequence record 330603 | Addgene NGS Result
CTTTCCTGCGTTATCCCCTGATTCTGTGGATAACCGTATTACCGCCTTTGAGTGAGCTGATACCGCTCGC
CGCAGCCGAACGACCGAGCGCAGCGAGTCAGTGAGCGAGGAAGCGGAAGAGCGCCCAATACGCAAACCGC
CTCTCCCCGCGCGTTGGCCGATTCATTAATGCAGCTGGCACGACAGGTTTCCCGACTGGAAAGCGGGCAG
TGAGCGCAACGCAATTAATACGCGTACCGCTAGCCAGGAAGAGTTTGTAGAAACGCAAAAAGGCCATCCG
TCAGGATGGCCTTCTGCTTAGTTTGATGCCTGGCAGTTTATGGCGGGCGTCCTGCCCGCCACCCTCCGGG
CCGTTGCTTCACAACGTTCAAATCCGCTCCCGGCGGATTTGTCCTACTCAGGAGAGCGTTCACCGACAAA
CAACAGATAAAACGAAAGGCCCAGTCTTCCGACTGAGCCTTTCGTTTTATTTGATGCCTGGCAGTTCCCT
ACTCTCGCGTTAACGCTAGCATGGATGTTTTCCCAGTCACGACGTTGTAAAACGACGGCCAGTCTTAAGC
TCGGGCCCGAGTTAACGCTACCATGGAGCTCCAAATAATGATTTTATTTTGACTGATAGTGACCTGTTCG
TTGCAACAAATTGATAAGCAATGCTTTTTTATAATGCCAACTTTGTATAGAAAAGTTGGCGGCCTGAAAT
AACCTCTGAAAGAGGAACTTGGTTAGGTACCTTCTGAGGCTGAAAGAACCAGCTGTGGAATGTGTGTCAG
TTAGGGTGTGGAAAGTCCCCAGGCTCCCCAGCAGGCAGAAGTATGCAAAGCATGCATCTCAATTAGTCAG
CAACCAGGTGTGGAAAGTCCCCAGGCTCCCCAGCAGGCAGAAGTATGCAAAGCATGCATCTCAATTAGTC
AGCAACCATAGTCCCACTAGTTCCGCCAGAGCGCGCGAGGGCCTCCAGCGGCCGCCCCTCCCCCACAGCA
GGGGCGGGGTCCCGCGCCCACCGGAAGGAGCGGGCTCGGGGCGGGCGGCGCTGATTGGCCGGGGCGGGCC
TGACGCCGACGCGGCTATAAGAGACCACAAGCGACCCGCAGGGCCAGACGTTCTTCGCCGAAGCTTGCCG
TCAGAACGCAGGTGAGGGGCGGGTGTGGCTTCCGCGGGCCGCCGAGCTGGAGGTCCTGCTCCGAGCGGGC
CGGGCCCCGCTGTCGTCGGCGGGGATTAGCTGCGAGCATTCCCGCTTCGAGTTGCGGGCGGCGCGGGAGG
CAGAGTGCGAGGCCTAGCGGCAACCCCGTAGCCTCGCCTCGTGTCCGGCTTGAGGCCTAGCGTGGTGTCC
GCGCCGCCGCCGCGTGCTACTCCGGCCGCACTCTGGTCTTTTTTTTTTTTGTTGTTGTTGCCCTGCTGCC
TTCGATTGCCGTTCAGCAATAGGGGCTAACAAAGGGAGGGTGCGGGGCTTGCTCGCCCGGAGCCCGGAGA
GGTCATGGTTGGGGAGGAATGGAGGGACAGGAGTGGCGGCTGGGGCCCGCCCGCCTTCGGAGCACATGTC
CGACGCCACCTGGATGGGGCGAGGCCTGGGGTTTTTCCCGAAGCAACCAGGCTGGGGTTAGCGTGCCGAG
GCCATGTGGCCCCAGCACCCGGCACGATCTGGCTTGGCGGCGCCGCGTTGCCCTGCCTCCCTAACTAGGG
TGAGGCCATCCCGTCCGGCACCAGTTGCGTGCGTGGAAAGATGGCCGCTCCCGGGCCCTGTTGCAAGGAG
CTCAAAATGGAGGACGCGGCAGCCCGGTGGAGCGGGCGGGTGAGTCACCCACACAAAGGAAGAGGGCCTG
GTCCCTCACCGGCTGCTGCTTCCTGTGACCCCGTGGTCCTATCGGCCGCAATAGTCACCTCGGGCTTTTG
AGCACGGCTAGTCGCGGCGGGGGGAGGGGATGTAATGGCGTTGGAGTTTGTTCACATTTGGTGGGTGGAG
ACTAGTCAGGCCAGCCTGGCGCTGGAAGTCATTTTTGGAATTTGTCCCCTTGAGTTTTGAGCGGAGCTAA
TTCTCGGGCTTCTTAGCGGTTCAAAGGTATCTTTTAAACCCTTTTTTAGGTGTTGTGAAAACCACCGCTA
ATTCAAATCAACAACTTTGTACAAAAAAGTTGAACGAGAAACGTAAAATGATATAAATATCAATATATTA
AATTAGATTTTGCATAAAAAACAGACTACATAATACTGTAAAACACAACATATGCAGTCACTATGAACCA
ACTACTTAGATGGTATTAGTGACCTGTAGAATTCGAGCTCTAGAGCTGCAGGGCGGCCGCGATATCCCCT
ATAGTGAGTCGTATTACATGGTCATAGCTGTTTCCTGGCAGCTCTGGCCCGTGTCTCAAAATCTCTGATG
TTACATTGCACAAGATAAAAATATATCATCATGAACAATAAAACTGTCTGCTTACATAAACAGTAATACA
AGGGGTGTTATGAGCCATATTCAACGGGAAACGTCGAGGCCGCGATTAAATTCCAACATGGATGCTGATT
TATATGGGTATAAATGGGCTCGCGATAATGTCGGGCAATCAGGTGCGACAATCTATCGCTTGTATGGGAA
GCCCGATGCGCCAGAGTTGTTTCTGAAACATGGCAAAGGTAGCGTTGCCAATGATGTTACAGATGAGATG
GTCAGACTAAACTGGCTGACGGAATTTATGCCTCTTCCGACCATCAAGCATTTTATCCGTACTCCTGATG
ATGCATGGTTACTCACCACTGCGATCCCCGGAAAAACAGCATTCCAGGTATTAGAAGAATATCCTGATTC
AGGTGAAAATATTGTTGATGCGCTGGCAGTGTTCCTGCGCCGGTTGCATTCGATTCCTGTTTGTAATTGT
CCTTTTAACAGCGATCGCGTATTTCGTCTCGCTCAGGCGCAATCACGAATGAATAACGGTTTGGTTGATG
CGAGTGATTTTGATGACGAGCGTAATGGCTGGCCTGTTGAACAAGTCTGGAAAGAAATGCATAAACTTTT
GCCATTCTCACCGGATTCAGTCGTCACTCATGGTGATTTCTCACTTGATAACCTTATTTTTGACGAGGGG
AAATTAATAGGTTGTATTGATGTTGGACGAGTCGGAATCGCAGACCGATACCAGGATCTTGCCATCCTAT
GGAACTGCCTCGGTGAGTTTTCTCCTTCATTACAGAAACGGCTTTTTCAAAAATATGGTATTGATAATCC
TGATATGAATAAATTGCAGTTTCATTTGATGCTCGATGAGTTTTTCTAATCAGAATTGGTTAATTGGTTG
TAACACTGGCAGAGCATTACGCTGACTTGACGGGACGGCGCAAGCTCATGACCAAAATCCCTTAACGTGA
GTTACGCGTCGTTCCACTGAGCGTCAGACCCCGTAGAAAAGATCAAAGGATCTTCTTGAGATCCTTTTTT
TCTGCGCGTAATCTGCTGCTTGCAAACAAAAAAACCACCGCTACCAGCGGTGGTTTGTTTGCCGGATCAA
GAGCTACCAACTCTTTTTCCGAAGGTAACTGGCTTCAGCAGAGCGCAGATACCAAATACTGTTCTTCTAG
TGTAGCCGTAGTTAGGCCACCACTTCAAGAACTCTGTAGCACCGCCTACATACCTCGCTCTGCTAATCCT
GTTACCAGTGGCTGCTGCCAGTGGCGATAAGTCGTGTCTTACCGGGTTGGACTCAAGACGATAGTTACCG
GATAAGGCGCAGCGGTCGGGCTGAACGGGGGGTTCGTGCACACAGCCCAGCTTGGAGCGAACGACCTACA
CCGAACTGAGATACCTACAGCGTGAGCTATGAGAAAGCGCCACGCTTCCCGAAGGGAGAAAGGCGGACAG
GTATCCGGTAAGCGGCAGGGTCGGAACAGGAGAGCGCACGAGGGAGCTTCCAGGGGGAAACGCCTGGTAT
CTTTATAGTCCTGTCGGGTTTCGCCACCTCTGACTTGAGCGTCGATTTTTGTGATGCTCGTCAGGGGGGC
GGAGCCTATGGAAAAACGCCAGCAACGCGGCCTTTTTACGGTTCCTGGCCTTTTGCTGGCCTTTTGCTCA
CATGTT
